>Addgene plasmid #103237 | LSB-hsa-miR-140-5p | depositor full sequence | sequence record 195523 | Full Sequence
AATTGAGGGGATAACGCAGGAAAGAACATGTGAGCAAAAGGCCAGCAAAAGGCCAGGAACCGTAAAAAGG
CCGCGTTGCTGGCGTTTTTCCATAGGCTCCGCCCCCCTGACGAGCATCACAAAAATCGACGCTCAAGTCA
GAGGTGGCGAAACCCGACAGGACTATAAAGATACCAGGCGTTTCCCCCTGGAAGCTCCCTCGTGCGCTCT
CCTGTTCCGACCCTGCCGCTTACCGGATACCTGTCCGCCTTTCTCCCTTCGGGAAGCGTGGCGCTTTCTC
ATAGCTCACGCTGTAGGTATCTCAGTTCGGTGTAGGTCGTTCGCTCCAAGCTGGGCTGTGTGCACGAACC
CCCCGTTCAGCCCGACCGCTGCGCCTTATCCGGTAACTATCGTCTTGAGTCCAACCCGGTAAGACACGAC
TTATCGCCACTGGCAGCAGCCACTGGTAACAGGATTAGCAGAGCGAGGTATGTAGGCGGTGCTACAGAGT
TCTTGAAGTGGTGGCCTAACTACGGCTACACTAGAAGAACAGTATTTGGTATCTGCGCTCTGCTGAAGCC
AGTTACCTTCGGAAAAAGAGTTGGTAGCTCTTGATCCGGCAAACAAACCACCGCTGGTAGCGGTGGTTTT
TTTGTTTGCAAGCAGCAGATTACGCGCAGAAAAAAAGGATCTCAAGAAGATCCTTTGATCTTTTCTACGG
GGTCTGACGCTCAGTGGAACGAAAACTCACGTTAAGGGATTTTGGTCATGAGATTATCAAAAAGGATCTT
CACCTAGATCCTTTTAAATTAAAAATGAAGTTTTAAATCAATCTAAAGTATATATGAGTAAACTTGGTCT
GACAGTTACCAATGCTTAATCAGTGAGGCACCTATCTCAGCGATCTGTCTATTTCGTTCATCCATAGTTG
CCTGACTCCCCGTCGTGTAGATAACTACGATACGGGAGGGCTTACCATCTGGCCCCAGTGCTGCAATGAT
ACCGCGAGAACCACGCTCACCGGCTCCAGATTTATCAGCAATAAACCAGCCAGCCGGAAGGGCCGAGCGC
AGAAGTGGTCCTGCAACTTTATCCGCCTCCATCCAGTCTATTAATTGTTGCCGGGAAGCTAGAGTAAGTA
GTTCGCCAGTTAATAGTTTGCGCAACGTTGTTGCCATTGCTACAGGCATCGTGGTGTCACGCTCGTCGTT
TGGTATGGCTTCATTCAGCTCCGGTTCCCAACGATCAAGGCGAGTTACATGATCCCCCATGTTGTGCAAA
AAAGCGGTTAGCTCCTTCGGTCCTCCGATCGTTGTCAGAAGTAAGTTGGCCGCAGTGTTATCACTCATGG
TTATGGCAGCACTGCATAATTCTCTTACTGTCATGCCATCCGTAAGATGCTTTTCTGTGACTGGTGAGTA
CTCAACCAAGTCATTCTGAGAATAGTGTATGCGGCGACCGAGTTGCTCTTGCCCGGCGTCAATACGGGAT
AATACCGCGCCACATAGCAGAACTTTAAAAGTGCTCATCATTGGAAAACGTTCTTCGGGGCGAAAACTCT
CAAGGATCTTACCGCTGTTGAGATCCAGTTCGATGTAACCCACTCGTGCACCCAACTGATCTTCAGCATC
TTTTACTTTCACCAGCGTTTCTGGGTGAGCAAAAACAGGAAGGCAAAATGCCGCAAAAAAGGGAATAAGG
GCGACACGGAAATGTTGAATACTCATACTCTTCCTTTTTCAATATTATTGAAGCATTTATCAGGGTTATT
GTCTCATGAGCGGATACATATTTGAATGTAGCTCCGAATTTCTCGAGGGCTTGTCGACGACGGCGGTCTC
CGTCGTCAGGATCATGAATTCGACCCGCCTGCCACCATGACCGAGTACAAGCCCACGGTGCGCCTCGCCA
CCCGCGACGACGTCCCCCGGGCCGTACGCACCCTCGCCGCCGCGTTCGCCGACTACCCCGCCACGCGCCA
CACCGTCGACCCGGACCGCCACATCGAGCGGGTCACCGAGCTGCAAGAACTCTTCCTCACGCGCGTCGGG
CTCGACATCGGCAAGGTGTGGGTCGCGGACGACGGCGCCGCGGTGGCGGTCTGGACCACGCCGGAGAGCG
TCGAAGCGGGGGCGGTGTTCGCCGAGATCGGCCCGCGCATGGCCGAGTTGAGCGGTTCCCGGCTGGCCGC
GCAGCAACAGATGGAAGGCCTCCTGGCGCCGCACCGGCCCAAGGAGCCCGCGTGGTTCCTGGCCACCGTC
GGCGTCTCGCCCGACCACCAGGGCAAGGGTCTGGGCAGCGCCGTCGTGCTCCCCGGAGTGGAGGCGGCCG
AGCGCGCCGGGGTGCCCGCCTTCCTGGAGACATCCGCGCCCCGCAACCTCCCCTTCTACGAGCGGCTCGG
CTTCACCGTCACCGCCGACGTCGAGGTGCCCGAAGGACCGCGCACCTGGTGCATGACCCGCAAGCCCGGT
GCCTGATACGCGTGAATTCACTCCTCAGGTGCAGGCTGCCTATCAGAAGGTGGTGGCTGGTGTGGCCAAT
GCCCTGGCTCACAAATACCACTGAGATCTTTTTCCCTCTGCCAAAAATTATGGGGACATCATGAAGCCCC
TTGAGCATCTGACTTCTGGCTAATAAAGGAAATTTATTTTCATTGCAATAGTGTGTTGGAATTTTTTGTG
TCTCTCACTCGGAAGGACATATGGGAGGGCAAATCATTTAAAACATCAGAATGAGTATTTGGTTTAGAGT
TTGGCAACATATGCCCATATGCTGGCTGCCATGAACAAAGGTTGGCTATAAAGAGGTCATCAGTATATGA
AACAGCCCCCTGCTGTCCATTCCTTATTCCATAGAAAAGCCTTGACTTGAGGTTAGATTTTTTTTATATT
TTGTTTTGTGTTATTTTTTTCTTTAACATCCCTAAAATTTTCCTTACATGTTTTACTAGCCAGATTTTTC
CTCCTCTCCTGACTACTCCCAGTCATAGCTGTCCCTCTTCTCTTATGGAGATCCCTCGACCTGCAGCCCA
AGCTTGAATTCTCTAGAATTACCCTGTTATCCCTATGCTTGGTTTACCGAGCTCTTATTGGTTTTCAAAC
TTCATTGACTGTGCCCAACGCGCCTGGGAGCTCACGGGGACAGCCCCCCCCCAAAGCCCCCAGGGATGTA
ATTACGTCCCTCCCCCGCTAGGGGGCAGCAGCGAGCCGCCCGGGGCTCCGCTCCGGTCCGGCGCTCCCCC
CGCATCCCCGAGCCGGCAGCGTGCGGGGACAGCCCGGGCACGGGGAAGGTGGCACGGGATCGCTTTCCTC
TGAACGCTTCTCGCTGCTCTTTGAGCCTGCAGACACCTGGGGGGATACGGGGAAAAAGCTAGGCTGAAAG
ACCGGTTCTTAGAATGACACGCGCCTGGGAGCTCACGGGGACAGCCCCCCCCCAAAGCCCCCAGGGATGT
AATTACGTCCCTCCCCCGCTAGGGGGCAGCAGCGAGCCGCCCGGGGCTCCGCTCCGGTCCGGCGCTCCCC
CCGCATCCCCGAGCCGGCAGCGTGCGGGGACAGCCCGGGCACGGGGAAGGTGGCACGGGATCGCTTTCCT
CTGAACGCTTCTCGCTGCTCTTTGAGCCTGCAGACACCTGGGGGGATACGGGGAAAAAGCTAACTTCTGA
GACGACAACTTTGTATAGAAAAGTTGGCTCCGAATTCGCCCTTGACAGCAGAGATCCAGTTTGGTTAATT
AATTGGCTCCGGTGCCCGTCAGTGGGCAGAGCGCACATCGCCCACAGTCCCCGAGAAGTTGTGGGGAGGG
GTCGGCAATTGAACCGGTGCCTAGAGAAGGTGGCGCGGGGTAAACTGGGAAAGTGATGTCGTGTACTGGC
TCCGCCTTTTTCCCGAGGGTGGGGGAGAACCGTATATAAGTGCAGTAGTCGCCGTGAACGTTCTTTTTCG
CAACGGGTTTGCCGCCAGAACACAGGTAAGTGCCGTGTGTGGTTCCCGCGGGCCTGGCCTCTTTACGGGT
TATGGCCCTTGCGTGCCTTGAATTACTTCCACCTGGCTGCAGTACGTGATTCTTGATCCCGAGCTTCGGG
TTGGAAGTGGGTGGGAGAGTTCGAGGCCTTGCGCTTAAGGAGCCCCTTCGCCTCGTGCTTGAGTTGAGGC
CTGGCCTGGGCGCTGGGGCCGCCGCGTGCGAATCTGGTGGCACCTTCGCGCCTGTCTCGCTGCTTTCGAT
AAGTCTCTAGCCATTTAAAATTTTTGATGACCTGCTGCGACGCTTTTTTTCTGGCAAGATAGTCTTGTAA
ATGCGGGCCAAGATCTGCACACTGGTATTTCGGTTTTTGGGGCCGCGGGCGGCGACGGGGCCCGTGCGTC
CCAGCGCACATGTTCGGCGAGGCGGGGCCTGCGAGCGCGGCCACCGAGAATCGGACGGGGGTAGTCTCAA
GCTGGCCGGCCTGCTCTGGTGCCTGGCCTCGCGCCGCCGTGTATCGCCCCGCCCTGGGCGGCAAGGCTGG
CCCGGTCGGCACCAGTTGCGTGAGCGGAAAGATGGCCGCTTCCCGGCCCTGCTGCAGGGAGCTCAAAATG
GAGGACGCGGCGCTCGGGAGAGCGGGCGGGTGAGTCACCCACACAAAGGAAAAGGGCCTTTCCGTCCTCA
GCCGTCGCTTCATGTGACTCCACGGAGTACCGGGCGCCGTCCAGGCACCTCGATTAGTTCTCGAGCTTTT
GGAGTACGTCGTCTTTAGGTTGGGGGGAGGGGTTTTATGCGATGGAGTTTCCCCACACTGAGTGGGTGGA
GACTGAAGTTAGGCCAGCTTGGCACTTGATGTAATTCTCCTTGGAATTTGCCCTTTTTGAGTTTGGATCT
TGGTTCATTCTCAAGCCTCAGACAGTGGTTCAAAGTTTTTTTCTTCCATTTCAGGTGTCGTGAGAAGGGC
GAATTCGACCCAAGTTTGTACAAAAAAGCAGGCTGGATCCAGGTGCCACCATGGTGAGCGAGCTGATTAA
GGAGAACATGCACATGAAGCTGTACATGGAGGGCACCGTGAACAACCACCACTTCAAGTGCACATCCGAG
GGCGAAGGCAAGCCCTACGAGGGCACCCAGACCATGAGAATCAAGGCGGTCGAGGGCGGCCCTCTCCCCT
TCGCCTTCGACATCCTGGCTACCAGCTTCATGTACGGCAGCAAAACCTTCATCAACCACACCCAGGGCAT
CCCCGACTTCTTTAAGCAGTCCTTCCCCGAGGGCTTCACATGGGAGAGAGTCACCACATACGAAGATGGG
GGCGTGCTGACCGCTACCCAGGACACCAGCCTCCAGGACGGCTGCCTCATCTACAACGTCAAGATCAGAG
GGGTGAACTTCCCATCCAACGGCCCTGTGATGCAGAAGAAAACACTCGGCTGGGAGGCCTCCACCGAGAC
ACTGTACCCCGCTGACGGCGGCCTGGAAGGCAGAGCCGACATGGCCCTGAAGCTCGTGGGCGGGGGCCAC
CTGATCTGCAACCTTAAGACCACATACAGATCCAAGAAACCCGCTAAGAACCTCAAGATGCCCGGCGTCT
ACTATGTGGACAGGAGACTGGAAAGAATCAAGGAGGCCGACAAAGAGACATACGTCGAGCAGCACGAGGT
GGCTGTGGCCAGATACTGCGACCTCCCTAGCAAACTGGGGCACAAACTTAATTGAGAATTCTACCACCCA
GCTTTCTTGTACAAAGTGGTACGTCTCAAGACCAGAGGTCTCTGCTTCGTTCTGACTACCATAGGGTAAA
ACCACTGCTACCATAGGGTAAAACCACTGCTACCATAGGGTAAAACCACTGCTACCATAGGGTAAAACCA
CTGCAACCAGAAGAGACCTGTGCTTCACTCCTCAGGTGCAGGCTGCCTATCAGAAGGTGGTGGCTGGTGT
GGCCAATGCCCTGGCTCACAAATACCACTGAGATCTTTTTCCCTCTGCCAAAAATTATGGGGACATCATG
AAGCCCCTTGAGCATCTGACTTCTGGCTAATAAAGGAAATTTATTTTCATTGCAATAGTGTGTTGGAATT
TTTTGTGTCTCTCACTCGGAAGGACATATGGGAGGGCAAATCATTTAAAACATCAGAATGAGTATTTGGT
TTAGAGTTTGGCAACATATGCCCATATGCTGGCTGCCATGAACAAAGGTTGGCTATAAAGAGGTCATCAG
TATATGAAACAGCCCCCTGCTGTCCATTCCTTATTCCATAGAAAAGCCTTGACTTGAGGTTAGATTTTTT
TTATATTTTGTTTTGTGTTATTTTTTTCTTTAACATCCCTAAAATTTTCCTTACATGTTTTACTAGCCAG
ATTTTTCCTCCTCTCCTGACTACTCCCAGTCATAGCTGTCCCTCTTCTCTTATGGAGATCCCGAGCGGTG
CGTTTTTATGCTTGTAGTATTGTATAATGTTTTTAAGATCCAAGCTTCTGACCTCTTCTCTTCCTCCCAC
AGGGCCTCGAGACAATTGCATCGATGGTACCAGTGAAAGTCTGCAATGAATTCGAGTTGGCGCGCCTGTC
ATTCTAAATCTCTCTTTCAGCCTAAAGCTTTTTCCCCGTATCCCCCCAGGTGTCTGCAGGCTCAAAGAGC
AGCGAGAAGCGTTCAGAGGAAAGCGATCCCGTGCCACCTTCCCCGTGCCCGGGCTGTCCCCGCACGCTGC
CGGCTCGGGGATGCGGGGGGAGCGCCGGACCGGAGCGGAGCCCCGGGCGGCTCGCTGCTGCCCCCTAGCG
GGGGAGGGACGTAATTACATCCCTGGGGGCTTTGGGAGGGGGCTGTCCCCGTGAGCTCCCAGGCGCGCCT
GTCATTCTAAATCTCTCTTTCAGCCTAAAGCTTTTTCCCCGTATCCCCCCAGGTGTCTGCAGGCTCAAAG
AGCAGCGAGAAGCGTTCAGAGGAAAGCGATCCCGTGCCACCTTCCCCGTGCCCGGGCTGTCCCCGCACGC
TGCCGGCTCGGGGATGCGGGGGGAGCGCCGGACCGGAGCGGAGCCCCGGGCGGCTCGCTGCTGCCCCCTA
GCGGGGGAGGGACGTAATTACATCCCTGGGGGCTTTGGGGGGGGGCTGTCCCCGTGAGCTCCCAGGCGCG
CCAACTCGGTACCGTATCGATGTCGACGTTAACGCTAGTGATATCAACTTTGTATAGAAAAGTTGGCTCC
GAATTCGCCCTTGACAGCAGAGATCCAGTTTGGTTAATTAATTGGCTCCGGTGCCCGTCAGTGGGCAGAG
CGCACATCGCCCACAGTCCCCGAGAAGTTGTGGGGAGGGGTCGGCAATTGAACCGGTGCCTAGAGAAGGT
GGCGCGGGGTAAACTGGGAAAGTGATGTCGTGTACTGGCTCCGCCTTTTTCCCGAGGGTGGGGGAGAACC
GTATATAAGTGCAGTAGTCGCCGTGAACGTTCTTTTTCGCAACGGGTTTGCCGCCAGAACACAGGTAAGT
GCCGTGTGTGGTTCCCGCGGGCCTGGCCTCTTTACGGGTTATGGCCCTTGCGTGCCTTGAATTACTTCCA
CCTGGCTGCAGTACGTGATTCTTGATCCCGAGCTTCGGGTTGGAAGTGGGTGGGAGAGTTCGAGGCCTTG
CGCTTAAGGAGCCCCTTCGCCTCGTGCTTGAGTTGAGGCCTGGCCTGGGCGCTGGGGCCGCCGCGTGCGA
ATCTGGTGGCACCTTCGCGCCTGTCTCGCTGCTTTCGATAAGTCTCTAGCCATTTAAAATTTTTGATGAC
CTGCTGCGACGCTTTTTTTCTGGCAAGATAGTCTTGTAAATGCGGGCCAAGATCTGCACACTGGTATTTC
GGTTTTTGGGGCCGCGGGCGGCGACGGGGCCCGTGCGTCCCAGCGCACATGTTCGGCGAGGCGGGGCCTG
CGAGCGCGGCCACCGAGAATCGGACGGGGGTAGTCTCAAGCTGGCCGGCCTGCTCTGGTGCCTGGCCTCG
CGCCGCCGTGTATCGCCCCGCCCTGGGCGGCAAGGCTGGCCCGGTCGGCACCAGTTGCGTGAGCGGAAAG
ATGGCCGCTTCCCGGCCCTGCTGCAGGGAGCTCAAAATGGAGGACGCGGCGCTCGGGAGAGCGGGCGGGT
GAGTCACCCACACAAAGGAAAAGGGCCTTTCCGTCCTCAGCCGTCGCTTCATGTGACTCCACGGAGTACC
GGGCGCCGTCCAGGCACCTCGATTAGTTCTCGAGCTTTTGGAGTACGTCGTCTTTAGGTTGGGGGGAGGG
GTTTTATGCGATGGAGTTTCCCCACACTGAGTGGGTGGAGACTGAAGTTAGGCCAGCTTGGCACTTGATG
TAATTCTCCTTGGAATTTGCCCTTTTTGAGTTTGGATCTTGGTTCATTCTCAAGCCTCAGACAGTGGTTC
AAAGTTTTTTTCTTCCATTTCAGGTGTCGTGAGAAGGGCGAATTCGACCCAAGTTTGTACAAAAAAGCAG
GCTCGCCACCATGGTGAGCAAGGGCGAGGAGCTGTTCACCGGGGTGGTGCCCATCCTGGTCGAGCTGGAC
GGCGACGTAAACGGCCACAAGTTCAGCGTGAGGGGCGAGGGCGAGGGCGATGCCACCAACGGCAAGCTGA
CCCTGAAGTTCATCTGCACCACCGGCAAGCTGCCCGTGCCCTGGCCCACCCTCGTGACCACCCTGAGCCA
CGGCGTGCAGTGCTTCGCCCGCTACCCCGACCACATGAAGCAGCACGACTTCTTCAAGTCCGCCATGCCC
GAAGGCTACGTCCAGGAGCGCACCATCTTCTTCAAGGACGACGGCACCTACAAGACCCGCGCCGAGGTGA
AGTTCGAGGGCGACACCCTAGTGAACCGCATCGAGCTGAAGGGCGTCGACTTCAAGGAGGACGGCAACAT
CCTGGGGCACAAGCTGGAGTACAACTTCAACAGCCACAACATCTATATCATGGCCGTCAAGCAGAAGAAC
GGCATCAAGGTGAACTTCAAGATCCGCCACAACGTGGAGGACGGCAGCGTGCAGCTCGCCGACCACTACC
AGCAGAACACCCCCATCGGCGACGGCCCCGTGCTGCTGCCCGACAGCCACTACCTGAGCACCCAGTCCGT
GCTGAGCAAAGACCCCAACGAGAAGCGCGATCACATGGTCCTGCTGGAGTTCCGCACCGCCGCCGGGATC
ACTCTCGGCATGGACGAGCTGTACAAGTAATACCACCCAGCTTTCTTGTACAAAGTGGTACGCGTGAATT
CACTCCTCAGGTGCAGGCTGCCTATCAGAAGGTGGTGGCTGGTGTGGCCAATGCCCTGGCTCACAAATAC
CACTGAGATCTTTTTCCCTCTGCCAAAAATTATGGGGACATCATGAAGCCCCTTGAGCATCTGACTTCTG
GCTAATAAAGGAAATTTATTTTCATTGCAATAGTGTGTTGGAATTTTTTGTGTCTCTCACTCGGAAGGAC
ATATGGGAGGGCAAATCATTTAAAACATCAGAATGAGTATTTGGTTTAGAGTTTGGCAACATATGCCCAT
ATGCTGGCTGCCATGAACAAAGGTTGGCTATAAAGAGGTCATCAGTATATGAAACAGCCCCCTGCTGTCC
ATTCCTTATTCCATAGAAAAGCCTTGACTTGAGGTTAGATTTTTTTTATATTTTGTTTTGTGTTATTTTT
TTCTTTAACATCCCTAAAATTTTCCTTACATGTTTTACTAGCCAGATTTTTCCTCCTCTCCTGACTACTC
CCAGTCATAGCTGTCCCTCTTCTCTTATGGAGATCCCTCGACCTGCAGCCCAAGCTTGGCGTAATCATGG
TCATAGCTGTTTCCTGTGTGAAATTGTTATCCGCTCACAATTCCACACAACATACGAGCCGGAAGCATAA
AGTGTAAAGCCTGGGGTGCCTAATGAGTGAGCTAACTCACATTAATTGCGTTGCGCTCACTGCCCGCTTT
CCAGTCGGGAAACCTGTCGTGCCAGCGGATCGACAGTACTAAGCTTGGTCTAATACCCAATCTCTCGTCT
TATCCAGATGTTTTATACGCCTCTGGCCCGTGTCTCAAAATCTCTGATGTTACATTGCACAAGATAAAAT
AATATCATCATGAACAATAAAACTGTCTGCTTACATAAACAGTAATACAAGGGGTGTTATGAGCCATATT
CAACGGGAAACGTCGAGGCCGCGATTAAATTCCAACATGGATGCTGATTTATATGGGTATAAATGGGCTC
GCGATAATGTCGGGCAATCAGGTGCGACAATCTATCGCTTGTATGGGAAGCCCGATGCGCCAGAGTTGTT
TCTGAAACATGGCAAAGGTAGCGTTGCCAATGATGTTACAGATGAGATGGTCAGACTAAACTGGCTGACG
GAATTTATGCCTCTTCCGACCATCAAGCATTTTATCCGTACTCCTGATGATGCATGGTTACTCACCACTG
CGATCCCCGGAAAAACAGCATTCCAGGTATTAGAAGAATATCCTGATTCAGGTGAAAATATTGTTGATGC
GCTGGCAGTGTTCCTGCGCCGGTTGCATTCGATTCCTGTTTGTAATTGTCCTTTTAACAGCGATCGCGTA
TTTCGTCTCGCTCAGGCGCAATCACGAATGAATAACGGTTTGGTTGATGCGAGTGATTTTGATGACGAGC
GTAATGGCTGGCCTGTTGAACAAGTCTGGAAAGAAATGCATAAACTTTTGCCATTCTCACCGGATTCAGT
CGTCACTCATGGTGATTTCTCACTTGATAACCTTATTTTTGACGAGGGGAAATTAATAGGTTGTATTGAT
GTTGGACGAGTCGGAATCGCAGACCGATACCAGGATCTTGCCATCCTATGGAACTGCCTCGGTGAGTTTT
CTCCTTCATTACAGAAACGGCTTTTTCAAAAATATGGTATTGATAATCCTGATATGAATAAATTGCAGTT
TCATTTGATGCTCGATGAGTTTTTCTAATCAGAATTGGTTAATTGGTTGTAACACTGGCAGAGCATTACG
CTGACTTGACGGGACGGCGCAAGCTCATGACCAAAATCCCTTAACGTGAGTTACGCGTCGTTCCACTGAG
CGTCAGAGGTATCACTAGTATTACAGAGGTAAGTTATAACAGTCGCCTAACCC
Features (pLannotate 1.2.2; 28 found; start..end, strand, type, name):
     87..675     -  rep_origin     ori: high-copy-number ColE1/pMB1/pBR322/pUC origin of replication
    846..1706    -  CDS            AmpR: β-lactamase; bla; confers resistance to ampicillin, carbenicillin, and related antibiotics
   1707..1778    -  promoter       AmpR promoter: bla
   1857..2456    +  CDS            PuroR: puromycin N-acetyltransferase; pac from Streptomyces alboniger; confers resistance to puromycin
   2461..2541    +  CDS            HBB (fragment): HBB_PONPY - Experimental evidence at transcript level: Swiss-Prot protein existence level 2. Involved in oxygen transport from the lung to the various peripheral tissues. From Pongo pygmaeus (Bornean orangutan).
   2612..2667    +  polyA_signal   β-globin poly(A) signal: rabbit β-globin polyadenylation signal (Gil and Proudfoot, 1987)
   3646..3666    +  protein_bind   attB4: mutant version of attB; core recombination site for the Gateway® BP reaction BP Clonase™
   3734..3945    +  promoter       EF-1α core promoter: core promoter for human elongation factor EF-1α
   3946..4884    +  intron         EF-1α intron A: intron upstream of the start codon of human EF-1α
   4911..4931    +  protein_bind   attB1: mutant version of attB; core recombination site for the Gateway® BP reaction BP Clonase™
   4951..5646    +  CDS            mKate2: mKate2 is a basic (constitutively fluorescent) red fluorescent protein published in 2009, derived from Entacmaea quadricolor. It is reported to be a rapidly-maturing monomer with moderate acid sensitivity.
   5666..5690    -  protein_bind   attB2: mutant version of attB; recombination site for the Gateway® BP reaction BP Clonase™
   5834..5908    +  CDS            HBB (fragment): HBB_PONPY - Experimental evidence at transcript level: Swiss-Prot protein existence level 2. Involved in oxygen transport from the lung to the various peripheral tissues. From Pongo pygmaeus (Bornean orangutan).
   5979..6034    +  polyA_signal   β-globin poly(A) signal: rabbit β-globin polyadenylation signal (Gil and Proudfoot, 1987)
   6418..6443    +  misc_feature   SA: splice acceptor site
   7115..7135    +  protein_bind   attB4: mutant version of attB; core recombination site for the Gateway® BP reaction BP Clonase™
   7203..7414    +  promoter       EF-1α core promoter: core promoter for human elongation factor EF-1α
   7415..8353    +  intron         EF-1α intron A: intron upstream of the start codon of human EF-1α
   8380..8400    +  protein_bind   attB1: mutant version of attB; core recombination site for the Gateway® BP reaction BP Clonase™
   8411..9127    +  CDS            EBFP2: EBFP2 is a basic (constitutively fluorescent) blue fluorescent protein published in 2007, derived from Aequorea victoria. It is reported to be a rapidly-maturing monomer with moderate acid sensitivity.
   9135..9159    -  protein_bind   attB2: mutant version of attB; recombination site for the Gateway® BP reaction BP Clonase™
   9163..9243    +  CDS            HBB (fragment): HBB_PONPY - Experimental evidence at transcript level: Swiss-Prot protein existence level 2. Involved in oxygen transport from the lung to the various peripheral tissues. From Pongo pygmaeus (Bornean orangutan).
   9314..9369    +  polyA_signal   β-globin poly(A) signal: rabbit β-globin polyadenylation signal (Gil and Proudfoot, 1987)
   9752..9774    -  protein_bind   lac operator (fragment): The lac repressor binds to the lac operator to inhibit transcription in E. coli. This inhibition can be relieved by adding lactose or isopropyl-β-D-thiogalactopyranoside (IPTG). lac repressor encoded by lacI
   9778..9808    -  promoter       lac promoter: promoter for the E. coli lac operon
   9823..9844    -  protein_bind   CAP binding site: CAP binding activates transcription in the presence of cAMP. E. coli catabolite activator protein
   9857..9896    -  CDS            lacI (fragment): lac repressor; lacI; The lac repressor binds to the lac operator to inhibit transcription in E. coli. This inhibition can be relieved by adding lactose or isopropyl-β-D-thiogalactopyranoside (IPTG).
  10069..10878   +  CDS            KanR: aminoglycoside phosphotransferase; aph(3')-Ia; confers resistance to kanamycin in bacteria or G418 (Geneticin®) in eukaryotes
