[The description below was written by a language model from this plasmid's Addgene catalogue record and pLannotate feature annotations shown in this document.]
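Description:
LSB-hsa-miR-140-5p is a mammalian expression plasmid of about 11 kb from a synthetic-biology miRNA sensor collection, built on the "Low Sensor Backbone" (LSB). It reports the activity of human miR-140-5p through a two-colour fluorescence ratio. It replicates in E. coli from a high-copy ColE1/pUC-type origin and carries both a β-lactamase gene (ampicillin) and an aph(3')-Ia gene (kanamycin), matching the dual selection listed in the catalogue. A small lac promoter/operator remnant also lies in the backbone.

The payload consists of two parallel transcription units with the same architecture. Each has an EF-1α core promoter with its intron A, a fluorescent protein coding sequence flanked by Gateway attB scars (attB4, attB1, attB2) left over from assembly, and a rabbit β-globin 3' region with polyadenylation signal. The first unit expresses the red protein mKate2. According to the catalogue, the hsa-miR-140-5p target sits in its 3' UTR, although the target is not annotated as a separate feature; an unannotated gap between attB2 and the β-globin fragment would be consistent with that position. The second unit expresses EBFP2 without a target and serves as an internal reference for transfection and expression level. When miR-140-5p is active in a cell, mKate2 output is repressed relative to EBFP2, so the red-to-blue ratio measures miRNA activity.

A puromycin N-acetyltransferase gene with its own β-globin poly(A) allows puromycin selection in mammalian cells, but no promoter for it is annotated in the feature table. The depositor notes that the repeated poly(A) elements make the plasmid inherently prone to recombination. The depositor also reports small insertions flanking the puromycin coding region in the physical plasmid, relative to the deposited sequence, which do not impair selection.
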