Addgene plasmid #103237: LSB-hsa-miR-140-5p
Purpose: Used to sense miRNA activity using fluorescence based tools. hsa-miR-140-5p target in 3' UTR of of mKate. miRNA activity can be measured by the repression of mKate2 relative to EBFP2 fluorescent proteins . Plasmid is inherently unstable; please see Depositor Comments
Depositing lab: Ron Weiss. Depositing organization: Massachusetts Institute of Technology. Publication: A mixed antagonistic/synergistic miRNA repression model enables accurate predictions of multi-input miRNA sensor activity. Gam JJ, Babb J, Weiss R. Nat Commun. 2018 Jun 22;9(1):2430. doi: 10.1038/s41467-018-04575-0. PubMed 29934631.
Backbone
  Vector backbone: Low Sensor Backbone (LSB)
  Vector type: Mammalian Expression, Synthetic Biology
Growth in bacteria
  Bacterial resistance: Ampicillin and Kanamycin, 100 & 50 μg/mL
  Growth temperature: 30°C
  Growth strain: NEB Stable
  Copy number: High Copy
Gene/Insert
  Gene/Insert name: hsa-miR-140-5p target
  Species: H. sapiens (human)
  Entrez Gene: MIR140 (a.k.a. MIRN140, SEDN, miRNA140, mir-140)
  Promoter: EF-1a
  Cloning method: Gibson Cloning
Terms and licenses: Academic/Nonprofit Terms; Industry Terms: Not Available to Industry
Depositor comments: Please note that this plasmid is inherently unstable due to a repeating poly A element. We recommend performing a diagnostic digest on multiple colonies upon receipt. The depositors would like to note the presence of several discrepancies between the depositor sequence and physical plasmid sequence. In particular, the sequences upstream and downstream of the puromycin coding region have 10 bp insertions which do not affect the ability to perform puromycin selection. The sequences for those regions within the physical plasmids are as follows: Upstream of Puro: GAATTCGACCGCCTGTCTCAAGGTGCCACC; Downstream of Puro: GCTTTGAGACTACGCGTGAATTCACTCCTC.
How to cite: LSB-hsa-miR-140-5p was a gift from Ron Weiss (Addgene plasmid # 103237 ; http://n2t.net/addgene:103237 ; RRID:Addgene_103237)
