>Addgene plasmid #103237 | LSB-hsa-miR-140-5p | depositor partial sequence | sequence record 195524 | hsa-miR-140-5p target
CTACCATAGGGTAAAACCACTG
