>Addgene plasmid #103237 | LSB-hsa-miR-140-5p | addgene partial sequence | sequence record 269449 | mKate2-F 5'-ACCCGCTAAGAACCTCAAGA-3'
AAGGAGGCCGACAAAGAGACATACGTCGAGCAGCACGAGGTGGCTGTGGCCAGATACTGCGACCTCCCTA
GCAAACTGGGGCACAAACTTAATTGAGAATTCTACCACCCAGCTTTCTTGTACAAAGTGGTACGTCTCAA
GACCAGAGGTCTCTGCTTCGTTCTGACTACCATAGGGTAAAACCACTGCTACCATAGGGTAAAACCACTG
CTACCATAGGGTAAAACCACTGCTACCATAGGGTAAAACCACTGCAACCAGAAGAGACCTGTGCTTCACT
CCTCAGGTGCAGGCTGCCTATCAGAAGGTGGTGGCTGGTGTGGCCAATGCCCTGGCTCACAAATACCACT
GAGATCTTTTTCCCTCTGCCAAAAATTATGGGGACATCATGAAGCCCCTTGAGCATCTGACTTCTGGCTA
ATAAAGGAAATTTATTTTCATTGCAATAGTGTGTTGGAATTTTTTGTGTCTCTCACTCGGAAGGACATAT
GGGAGGGCAAATCATTTAAAACATCAGAATGAGTATTTGGTTTAGAGTTTGGCAACATATGCCCATATGC
TGGCTGCCATGAACAAAGGTTGGCTATAAAGAGGTCATCAGTATATGAAACAGCCCCCTGCTGTCCATTC
CTTATTCCATAGAAAAGCCTTGACTTGAGGTTAGATTTT
